LOCUS       Exported 5466 bp ds-DNA circular SYN 12-MAY-2021
DEFINITION  pMVP L3-L2 entry plasmid, contains polyA + CMV-eGFP-P2A-TETa-polyA
            for 3- or 4-component MultiSite Gateway Pro assembly. Adds
            CMV-driven GFP-P2A-TETa downstream of gene of interest..
ACCESSION   .
VERSION     .
KEYWORDS    IR904: pMVP (L3-L2) pA; CMV::eGFP-P2A-TETa-pA
SOURCE      synthetic DNA construct
  ORGANISM  synthetic DNA construct
REFERENCE   1 (bases 1 to 5466)
  AUTHORS   Haldeman JM, Conway AE, Arlotto ME, Slentz DH, Muoio DM, Becker TC,
            Newgard CB
  TITLE     Creation of versatile cloning platforms for transgene expression and
            dCas9-based epigenome editing.
  JOURNAL   Nucleic Acids Res. 2018 Dec 27. pii: 5264291. doi:
            10.1093/nar/gky1286.
  PUBMED    30590691
REFERENCE   2 (bases 1 to 5466)
  AUTHORS   .
  TITLE     Direct Submission
  JOURNAL   Exported May 12, 2021 from SnapGene Server 1.1.58
            http://www.snapgene.com
FEATURES             Location/Qualifiers
     source          1..5466
                     /organism="synthetic DNA construct"
                     /mol_type="other DNA"
     primer_bind     92..109
                     /label=L4440
                     /note="L4440 vector, forward primer"
     terminator      268..295
                     /label=rrnB T2 terminator
                     /note="transcription terminator T2 from the E. coli rrnB
                     gene"
     terminator      387..473
                     /gene="Escherichia coli rrnB"
                     /label=rrnB T1 terminator
                     /note="transcription terminator T1 from the E. coli rrnB
                     gene"
     primer_bind     522..544
                     /label=M13/pUC Forward
                     /note="In lacZ gene"
     primer_bind     536..553
                     /label=M13 Forward
                     /note="In lacZ gene. Also called M13-F20 or M13 (-21)
                     Forward"
     primer_bind     537..553
                     /label=M13 fwd
                     /note="common sequencing primer, one of multiple similar
                     variants"
     protein_bind    570..665
                     /gene="mutant version of attL"
                     /label=attL3
                     /bound_moiety="LR Clonase(TM)"
                     /note="recombination site for the Gateway(R) LR reaction"
     polyA_signal    820..901
                     /label=SV40 poly(A) signal
                     /note="SV40 polyadenylation signal"
     enhancer        965..1268
                     /label=CMV enhancer
                     /note="human cytomegalovirus immediate early enhancer"
     promoter        1269..1472
                     /label=CMV promoter
                     /note="human cytomegalovirus (CMV) immediate early
                     promoter"
     primer_bind     1423..1443
                     /label=CMV-F
                     /note="Human CMV immediate early promoter, forward primer"
     CDS             1538..2254
                     /codon_start=1
                     /product="enhanced GFP"
                     /label=EGFP
                     /translation="MVSKGEELFTGVVPILVELDGDVNGHKFSVSGEGEGDATYGKLTL
                     KFICTTGKLPVPWPTLVTTLTYGVQCFSRYPDHMKQHDFFKSAMPEGYVQERTIFFKDD
                     GNYKTRAEVKFEGDTLVNRIELKGIDFKEDGNILGHKLEYNYNSHNVYIMADKQKNGIK
                     VNFKIRHNIEDGSVQLADHYQQNTPIGDGPVLLPDNHYLSTQSALSKDPNEKRDHMVLL
                     EFVTAAGITLGMDELYK"
     CDS             1538..2254
                     /codon_start=1
                     /product="the original enhanced GFP (Yang et al., 1996)"
                     /label=EGFP
                     /note="mammalian codon-optimized"
                     /translation="MVSKGEELFTGVVPILVELDGDVNGHKFSVSGEGEGDATYGKLTL
                     KFICTTGKLPVPWPTLVTTLTYGVQCFSRYPDHMKQHDFFKSAMPEGYVQERTIFFKDD
                     GNYKTRAEVKFEGDTLVNRIELKGIDFKEDGNILGHKLEYNYNSHNVYIMADKQKNGIK
                     VNFKIRHNIEDGSVQLADHYQQNTPIGDGPVLLPDNHYLSTQSALSKDPNEKRDHMVLL
                     EFVTAAGITLGMDELYK"
     primer_bind     complement(1583..1604)
                     /label=EGFP-N
                     /note="EGFP, reverse primer"
     primer_bind     complement(1844..1863)
                     /label=EXFP-R
                     /note="For distinguishing EGFP variants, reverse primer"
     primer_bind     2191..2212
                     /label=EGFP-C
                     /note="EGFP, forward primer"
     CDS             2270..2326
                     /codon_start=1
                     /product="2A peptide from porcine teschovirus-1
                     polyprotein"
                     /label=P2A
                     /note="Eukaryotic ribosomes fail to insert a peptide bond
                     between the Gly and Pro residues, yielding separate
                     polypeptides."
                     /translation="ATNFSLLKQAGDVEENPGP"
     CDS             2336..3082
                     /codon_start=1
                     /product="improved tetracycline-controlled transactivator"
                     /label=rtTA-Advanced
                     /note="In the Tet-On(R) system, rtTA-Advanced binds to the
                     Tet-responsive element and stimulates transcription only in
                     the presence of tetracycline or doxycycline."
                     /translation="MSRLDKSKVINGALELLNGVGIEGLTTRKLAQKLGVEQPTLYWHV
                     KNKRALLDALPIEMLDRHHTHFCPLEGESWQDFLRNNAKSFRCALLSHRDGAKVHLGTR
                     PTEKQYETLENQLAFLCQQGFSLENALYALSAVGHFTLGCVLEEQEHQVAKEERETPTT
                     DSMPPLLRQAIELFDRQGAEPAFLFGLELIICGLEKQLKCESGGPADALDDFDLDMLPA
                     DALDDFDLDMLPADALDDFDLDMLPG"
     polyA_signal    3105..3226
                     /label=SV40 poly(A) signal
                     /note="SV40 polyadenylation signal"
     primer_bind     complement(3116..3135)
                     /label=EBV-rev
                     /note="SV40 polyA terminator, reverse primer"
     protein_bind    complement(3578..3677)
                     /gene="mutant version of attL"
                     /label=attL2
                     /bound_moiety="LR Clonase(TM)"
                     /note="recombination site for the Gateway(R) LR reaction"
     primer_bind     complement(3707..3726)
                     /label=T7
                     /note="T7 promoter, forward primer"
     promoter        complement(3708..3726)
                     /label=T7 promoter
                     /note="promoter for bacteriophage T7 RNA polymerase"
     primer_bind     complement(3731..3747)
                     /label=M13 rev
                     /note="common sequencing primer, one of multiple similar
                     variants"
     primer_bind     complement(3731..3747)
                     /label=M13 Reverse
                     /note="In lacZ gene. Also called M13-rev"
     primer_bind     complement(3849..3868)
                     /label=pENTR-R
                     /note="pENTR vectors, reverse primer"
     CDS             3860..4669
                     /codon_start=1
                     /gene="aph(3')-Ia"
                     /product="aminoglycoside phosphotransferase"
                     /label=KanR
                     /note="confers resistance to kanamycin in bacteria or G418
                     (Geneticin(R)) in eukaryotes"
                     /translation="MSHIQRETSRPRLNSNMDADLYGYKWARDNVGQSGATIYRLYGKP
                     DAPELFLKHGKGSVANDVTDEMVRLNWLTEFMPLPTIKHFIRTPDDAWLLTTAIPGKTA
                     FQVLEEYPDSGENIVDALAVFLRRLHSIPVCNCPFNSDRVFRLAQAQSRMNNGLVDASD
                     FDDERNGWPVEQVWKEMHKLLPFSPDSVVTHGDFSLDNLIFDEGKLIGCIDVGRVGIAD
                     RYQDLAILWNCLGEFSPSLQKRLFQKYGIDNPDMNKLQFHLMLDEFF"
     primer_bind     complement(3927..3946)
                     /label=Kan-R
                     /note="Kanamycin resistance gene, reverse primer"
     rep_origin      4816..5404
                     /direction=RIGHT
                     /label=ori
                     /note="high-copy-number ColE1/pMB1/pBR322/pUC origin of
                     replication"
     primer_bind     5305..5324
                     /label=pBR322ori-F
                     /note="pBR322 origin, forward primer"
ORIGIN
        1 ctttcctgcg ttatcccctg attctgtgga taaccgtatt accgcctttg agtgagctga
       61 taccgctcgc cgcagccgaa cgaccgagcg cagcgagtca gtgagcgagg aagcggaaga
      121 gcgcccaata cgcaaaccgc ctctccccgc gcgttggccg attcattaat gcagctggca
      181 cgacaggttt cccgactgga aagcgggcag tgagcgcaac gcaattaata cgcgtaccgc
      241 tagccaggaa gagtttgtag aaacgcaaaa aggccatccg tcaggatggc cttctgctta
      301 gtttgatgcc tggcagttta tggcgggcgt cctgcccgcc accctccggg ccgttgcttc
      361 acaacgttca aatccgctcc cggcggattt gtcctactca ggagagcgtt caccgacaaa
      421 caacagataa aacgaaaggc ccagtcttcc gactgagcct ttcgttttat ttgatgcctg
      481 gcagttccct actctcgcgt taacgctagc atggatgttt tcccagtcac gacgttgtaa
      541 aacgacggcc agtcttaagc tcgggcccca aataatgatt ttattttgac tgatagtgac
      601 ctgttcgttg caacaaattg atgagcaatg cttttttata atgccaactt tgtataataa
      661 agttgagatc aacaaagctt cctagctcga tttaaataga taactgacta gaggatcata
      721 atcagccata ccacatttgt agaggtttta cttgctttaa aaaacctccc acacctcccc
      781 ctgaacctga aacataaaat gaatgcaatt gttgttgtta acttgtttat tgcagcttat
      841 aatggttaca aataaagcaa tagcatcaca aatttcacaa ataaagcatt tttttcactg
      901 cctcgagtct agaatagtaa tcaattacgg ggtcattagt tcatagccca tatatggagt
      961 tccgcgttac ataacttacg gtaaatggcc cgcctggctg accgcccaac gacccccgcc
     1021 cattgacgtc aataatgacg tatgttccca tagtaacgcc aatagggact ttccattgac
     1081 gtcaatgggt ggagtattta cggtaaactg cccacttggc agtacatcaa gtgtatcata
     1141 tgccaagtac gccccctatt gacgtcaatg acggtaaatg gcccgcctgg cattatgccc
     1201 agtacatgac cttatgggac tttcctactt ggcagtacat ctacgtatta gtcatcgcta
     1261 ttaccatggt gatgcggttt tggcagtaca tcaatgggcg tggatagcgg tttgactcac
     1321 ggggatttcc aagtctccac cccattgacg tcaatgggag tttgttttgg caccaaaatc
     1381 aacgggactt tccaaaatgt cgtaacaact ccgccccatt gacgcaaatg ggcggtaggc
     1441 gtgtacggtg ggaggtctat ataagcagag ctggtttagt gaaccgtcag atccgctagc
     1501 gctaccggac tcagatctcg aattcgactg gcgcgccatg gtgagcaagg gcgaggagct
     1561 gttcaccggg gtggtgccca tcctggtcga gctggacggc gacgtaaacg gccacaagtt
     1621 cagcgtgtcc ggcgagggcg agggcgatgc cacctacggc aagctgaccc tgaagttcat
     1681 ctgcaccacc ggcaagctgc ccgtgccctg gcccaccctc gtgaccaccc tgacctacgg
     1741 cgtgcagtgc ttcagccgct accccgacca catgaagcag cacgacttct tcaagtccgc
     1801 catgcccgaa ggctacgtcc aggagcgcac catcttcttc aaggacgacg gcaactacaa
     1861 gacccgcgcc gaggtgaagt tcgagggcga caccctggtg aaccgcatcg agctgaaggg
     1921 catcgacttc aaggaggacg gcaacatcct ggggcacaag ctggagtaca actacaacag
     1981 ccacaacgtc tatatcatgg ccgacaagca gaagaacggc atcaaggtga acttcaagat
     2041 ccgccacaac atcgaggacg gcagcgtgca gctcgccgac cactaccagc agaacacccc
     2101 catcggcgac ggccccgtgc tgctgcccga caaccactac ctgagcaccc agtccgccct
     2161 gagcaaagac cccaacgaga agcgcgatca catggtcctg ctggagttcg tgaccgccgc
     2221 cgggatcact ctcggcatgg acgagctgta caagcgcgcc ggatcaggag ctactaattt
     2281 ctctctgtta aagcaggcag gagatgtgga ggagaatcca ggtcctcaat tcaccatgtc
     2341 cagactggac aagagcaaag tcataaacgg cgctctggaa ttactcaatg gagtcggtat
     2401 cgaaggcctg acgacaagga aactcgctca aaagctggga gttgagcagc ctaccctgta
     2461 ctggcacgtg aagaacaagc gggccctgct cgatgccctg ccaatcgaga tgctggacag
     2521 gcatcatacc cacttctgcc ccctggaagg cgagtcatgg caagactttc tgcggaacaa
     2581 cgccaagtca ttccgctgtg ctctcctctc acatcgcgac ggggctaaag tgcatctcgg
     2641 cacccgccca acagagaaac agtacgaaac cctggaaaat cagctcgcgt tcctgtgtca
     2701 gcaaggcttc tccctggaga acgcactgta cgctctgtcc gccgtgggcc actttacact
     2761 gggctgcgta ttggaggaac aggagcatca agtagcaaaa gaggaaagag agacacctac
     2821 caccgattct atgcccccac ttctgagaca agcaattgag ctgttcgacc ggcagggagc
     2881 cgaacctgcc ttccttttcg gcctggaact aatcatatgt ggcctggaga aacagctaaa
     2941 gtgcgaaagc ggcgggccgg ccgacgccct tgacgatttt gacttagaca tgctcccagc
     3001 cgatgccctt gacgactttg accttgatat gctgcctgct gacgctcttg acgattttga
     3061 ccttgacatg ctccccgggt aactaagtaa gaatccagac atgataagat acattgatga
     3121 gtttggacaa accacaacta gaatgcagtg aaaaaaatgc tttatttgtg aaatttgtga
     3181 tgctattgct ttatttgtaa ccattataag ctgcaataaa caagttaaca acaacaattg
     3241 cattcatttt atgtttcagg ttcaggggga ggtgtgggag gttttttaaa gcaagtaaaa
     3301 cctctacaaa tgtggtatgg ctgattatga tcctgcaagc ctcgtcgtcc tggccggacc
     3361 acgctatctg tgcaaggtcc ccggccccgg acgcgcgctc catgagcaga gcgcccgccg
     3421 ccgaggcgaa gactcgggcg gcgccctgcc cgtcccacca ggtcaacagg cggtaaccgg
     3481 cctcttcatc gggaatgcgc gcgaccttca gcatcgccgg catgtccccc tggcggacgg
     3541 gaagtatcca gctcgaccag gcttgtcgac tcgaagaacc cagctttctt gtacaaagtt
     3601 ggcattataa gaaagcattg cttatcaatt tgttgcaacg aacaggtcac tatcagtcaa
     3661 aataaaatca ttatttgcca tccagctgca gggcggccgc gatatcccct atagtgagtc
     3721 gtattacatg gtcatagctg tttcctggca gctctggccc gtgtctcaaa atctctgatg
     3781 ttacattgca caagataaaa atatatcatc atgaacaata aaactgtctg cttacataaa
     3841 cagtaataca aggggtgtta tgagccatat tcaacgggaa acgtcgaggc cgcgattaaa
     3901 ttccaacatg gatgctgatt tatatgggta taaatgggct cgcgataatg tcgggcaatc
     3961 aggtgcgaca atctatcgct tgtatgggaa gcccgatgcg ccagagttgt ttctgaaaca
     4021 tggcaaaggt agcgttgcca atgatgttac agatgagatg gtcagactaa actggctgac
     4081 ggaatttatg cctcttccga ccatcaagca ttttatccgt actcctgatg atgcatggtt
     4141 actcaccact gcgatccccg gaaaaacagc attccaggta ttagaagaat atcctgattc
     4201 aggtgaaaat attgttgatg cgctggcagt gttcctgcgc cggttgcatt cgattcctgt
     4261 ttgtaattgt ccttttaaca gcgatcgcgt atttcgtctc gctcaggcgc aatcacgaat
     4321 gaataacggt ttggttgatg cgagtgattt tgatgacgag cgtaatggct ggcctgttga
     4381 acaagtctgg aaagaaatgc ataaactttt gccattctca ccggattcag tcgtcactca
     4441 tggtgatttc tcacttgata accttatttt tgacgagggg aaattaatag gttgtattga
     4501 tgttggacga gtcggaatcg cagaccgata ccaggatctt gccatcctat ggaactgcct
     4561 cggtgagttt tctccttcat tacagaaacg gctttttcaa aaatatggta ttgataatcc
     4621 tgatatgaat aaattgcagt ttcatttgat gctcgatgag tttttctaat cagaattggt
     4681 taattggttg taacactggc agagcattac gctgacttga cgggacggcg caagctcatg
     4741 accaaaatcc cttaacgtga gttacgcgtc gttccactga gcgtcagacc ccgtagaaaa
     4801 gatcaaagga tcttcttgag atcctttttt tctgcgcgta atctgctgct tgcaaacaaa
     4861 aaaaccaccg ctaccagcgg tggtttgttt gccggatcaa gagctaccaa ctctttttcc
     4921 gaaggtaact ggcttcagca gagcgcagat accaaatact gttcttctag tgtagccgta
     4981 gttaggccac cacttcaaga actctgtagc accgcctaca tacctcgctc tgctaatcct
     5041 gttaccagtg gctgctgcca gtggcgataa gtcgtgtctt accgggttgg actcaagacg
     5101 atagttaccg gataaggcgc agcggtcggg ctgaacgggg ggttcgtgca cacagcccag
     5161 cttggagcga acgacctaca ccgaactgag atacctacag cgtgagctat gagaaagcgc
     5221 cacgcttccc gaagggagaa aggcggacag gtatccggta agcggcaggg tcggaacagg
     5281 agagcgcacg agggagcttc cagggggaaa cgcctggtat ctttatagtc ctgtcgggtt
     5341 tcgccacctc tgacttgagc gtcgattttt gtgatgctcg tcaggggggc ggagcctatg
     5401 gaaaaacgcc agcaacgcgg cctttttacg gttcctggcc ttttgctggc cttttgctca
     5461 catgtt
//
