[The description below was written by a language model from this plasmid's Addgene catalogue record and the feature table of its GenBank file.]
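Description:
IR904: pMVP (L3-L2) pA; CMV::eGFP-P2A-TETa-pA is a Gateway entry plasmid from the pMVP modular cloning platform, built on the Invitrogen pDONR221 P3-P2 backbone. The 5,466 bp circular plasmid is propagated in E. coli at high copy from a ColE1/pUC-type origin and selected with kanamycin through the aph(3')-Ia gene. The rrnB T1 and T2 terminators upstream of the cloning region insulate the insert from read-through transcription in bacteria. M13 forward and reverse primer sites, plus a T7 promoter, flank the cassette for sequence verification.

The roughly 2.9 kb synthetic payload lies between attL3 and attL2 recombination sites, so it occupies the final position in a 3- or 4-component MultiSite Gateway Pro LR assembly. It begins with an SV40 polyadenylation signal, which terminates the transcript of whatever gene of interest is placed upstream by the neighbouring entry modules. Next comes an independent expression unit: the human CMV immediate-early enhancer and promoter drive EGFP joined through a porcine teschovirus P2A peptide to rtTA-Advanced, followed by a second SV40 poly(A) signal. This TETa sequence is derived from the Tet-On Advanced system. Ribosomal skipping at P2A yields separate EGFP and transactivator proteins from one transcript.

In the assembled destination vector, this module therefore supplies a fluorescent marker for identifying transduced or transfected mammalian cells. It also supplies the reverse tetracycline transactivator, which activates Tet-responsive promoters only in the presence of doxycycline or tetracycline. The record does not specify the upstream promoter or gene with which it is combined, since those come from other entry plasmids chosen by the user.
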