Addgene plasmid #121799: IR904: pMVP (L3-L2) pA; CMV::eGFP-P2A-TETa-pA
Purpose: pMVP L3-L2 entry plasmid, contains polyA + CMV-eGFP-P2A-TETa-polyA for 3- or 4-component MultiSite Gateway Pro assembly. Adds CMV-driven GFP-P2A-TETa downstream of gene of interest.
Depositing lab: Christopher Newgard. Depositing organization: Duke University. Publication: Creation of versatile cloning platforms for transgene expression and dCas9-based epigenome editing. Haldeman JM, Conway AE, Arlotto ME, Slentz DH, Muoio DM, Becker TC, Newgard CB. Nucleic Acids Res. 2018 Dec 27. pii: 5264291. doi: 10.1093/nar/gky1286. PubMed 30590691.
Backbone
  Vector backbone: pDONR221 P3-P2
  Backbone manufacturer: Invitrogen
  Backbone size w/o insert (bp): 2555
  Vector type: Synthetic Biology ; pMVP Gateway Entry Plasmid
  Selectable markers: eGFP
Growth in bacteria
  Bacterial resistance: Kanamycin, 50 μg/mL
  Growth temperature: 37°C
  Growth strain: DH5alpha
  Copy number: High Copy
Gene/Insert
  Gene/Insert name: polyA + CMV::eGFP-P2A-TETa-polyA
  Species: Synthetic
  Insert size (bp): 2911
  Cloning method: Gateway Cloning
  Sequencing primers: 5′ M13F; 3′ M13R
Terms and licenses: Academic/Nonprofit Terms; Industry Terms: Not Available to Industry
Depositor comments: TETa sequence derived from Tet-On Advanced system (Clontech)
How to cite: IR904: pMVP (L3-L2) pA; CMV::eGFP-P2A-TETa-pA was a gift from Christopher Newgard (Addgene plasmid # 121799 ; http://n2t.net/addgene:121799 ; RRID:Addgene_121799)
